>Addgene plasmid #58453 | pUAST YFP Rab18 WT | addgene partial sequence | sequence record 91859 | SV40pA-R 5'-GAAATTTGTGATGCTATTGC-3'
AGTTAACAACAACAATTGCATTCATTTTATGTTTCAGGTTCAGGGGGAGGTGTGGGAGGTTTTTTAAAGC
AAGTAAAACCTCTACAAATGTGGTATGGCTGATTATGATCTCTAGTCAAGGCACTATACATCAAATATTT
TTCCATAATTTTCTTGTATAGCAGTGCAGCTTTTTCCTTTGTGGTGTAAATAGCAAAGCAAGCAAGAGTT
CTATTACTAAACACAGCATGACTCAAAAAACTTAGCAATTCTGAAGGAAAGTCCTTGGGGTCTTCTACCT
TTCTCTTCTTTTTTGGAGGAGTAGAATGTTGAGAGTCAGCAGTAGCCTCATCATCACTAGATGGCATTTC
TTCTGAGCAAAACAGGTTTTCCTCATTAAAGGCATTCCACCACTGCTCCCATTCATCAGTTCCATAGGTT
GGAATCTAAAATACACAAACAATTAGAATCAGTAGTTTAACACATTATACACTTAAAAATTTTATATTTA
CCTTAGAGCTTTAAATCTCTGTAGGTAGTTTGTCCAATTATGTCACACCACAGAAGTAAGGTTCCTTCAC
AAAGATCCTCTAGAGGATCATCAACCACTTTGTACAAGAAAGCTGGGTTTCAACAGTAACACGTAGACGC
GCTTGCCTCCAGATCCCGATCGCTGGCGATGTCCAGACCGGCGGAGGCATTGCCATTGTTGAAGTATTCG
GAGGAGACGATCTTCTCCACCACATCTTTGAA
