>Addgene plasmid #58453 | pUAST YFP Rab18 WT | addgene partial sequence | sequence record 92086 | EGFP-C 5'-CATGGTCCTGCTGGAGTTCGTG-3'
GGATCAGATCTCGAGCTCAAGCTTCGAATTCTGCAGTCGACGGTACCGCGGGCCCGGGATCATCAACAAG
TTTGTACAAAAAAGCAGGCTTAATGGCTGATCGGGCTATCAAGCCGCTGGTGATCGGGGAAAGCGGCGTG
GGCAAGTCCAGTTTGATACGTCGCTTCGTGGAGAACAAGTTCGACCAGAACCATGACGTCACGATTGGCA
TGGACTTCAAGAGCAAAGTGATGCAGGTGGACGGCATAGACTACAAGGTGGCCCTGTGGGATACGGCGGG
CGCCGAGAGATTCCGCAGCCTGACGCCCAGTTTCTATCGGAAGGCTCTGGGCGCCATTCTAGTGTACGAC
ATCACCAGCAGGGACAGCCTGGTCAAGCTGGAAACCTGGCTGGCTGAACTGGATAGCTACAGCGACAATC
CCAACATTGCCATCATTGTGGTAGGCAACAAGATCGACGAGGAGCGAGTTGTGGATCGCGAGGAGGGTCG
AAAGTTTGCCAGGAAGCACAGGGCGCTCTTCATCGAGACCTCAGCCAAATGCGATCAGTTCGTCAGCGAT
GTGTTCAAAGATGTGGTGGAGAAGATCGTCTCCTCCGAATACTTCAACAATGGCAATGCCTCCGCCGGTC
TGGACATCGCCAGCGATCGGGATCTGGAGGCAAGCGCGTCTACGTGTTACTGTTGAAACCCAGCTTTCTT
GTACAAAGTGGTTGATGATCCTCTAGAGGATCTTTGTGAAGGAACCTTACTTCTGTGGTGTGACATAATT
GGACAAACTACCTACAGAGATT
