[The description below was written by a language model from this plasmid's Addgene catalogue record.]
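Description:
pUAST YFP Rab18 WT is an insect expression plasmid built on the pUAST backbone, the standard Drosophila vector for GAL4/UAS-controlled transgene expression. It is propagated in E. coli under ampicillin selection; the copy number is not recorded. No feature table accompanies the record, so details of the backbone such as the origin of replication, any fly transformation marker or transposon ends are not documented here. A 3′ sequencing primer directed at an SV40 polyadenylation region suggests that such a terminator lies downstream of the insert.

The payload is the Drosophila melanogaster Rab18 gene (CG3129, also known as Rab-RP4), which encodes a small GTPase of the Rab family. It was introduced by Gateway recombination cloning. The coding sequence is fused at its N terminus to YFP supplied by the backbone, an arrangement that leaves the C terminus free; in Rab proteins generally, that end carries the lipid modification needed for membrane association. The promoter is listed as GAL4, meaning that transcription depends on the yeast GAL4 activator binding upstream activating sequences. The fusion is therefore expressed only in cells or tissues where a GAL4 driver is present, giving spatial and temporal control.

The construct is designated wild type, but the depositor notes that it carries a single-nucleotide change producing an L8P substitution, which users should take into account. Its stated purpose is expression of YFP-tagged Drosophila Rab18. It belongs to a published collection of fly Rab constructs, where such fluorescent fusions are suited to visualising Rab localisation and studying membrane trafficking in vivo or in cultured insect cells.
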