Addgene plasmid #58453: pUAST YFP Rab18 WT
Purpose: expression of drosophila YFP Rab18
Depositing lab: Matthew Scott. Depositing organization: Stanford University. Publication: Thirty-one flavors of Drosophila rab proteins. Zhang J, Schulze KL, Hiesinger PR, Suyama K, Wang S, Fish M, Acar M, Hoskins RA, Bellen HJ, Scott MP. Genetics. 2007 Jun;176(2):1307-22. Epub 2007 Apr 3. 10.1534/genetics.106.066761 PubMed 17409086.
Backbone
  Vector backbone: pUAST
  Vector type: Insect Expression
Growth in bacteria
  Bacterial resistance: Ampicillin, 100 μg/mL
  Growth temperature: 37°C
  Growth strain: DH5alpha
  Copy number: Unknown
Gene/Insert
  Gene/Insert name: Rab18
  Species: D. melanogaster (fly)
  Entrez Gene: Rab18 (a.k.a. Dmel_CG3129, AAF46057, CG3129, DRABR4, DRabRP4, DmRab18, Dmel\CG3129, Rab-RP4, Rab-r4, Rab18/RP4, rab18)
  Promoter: GAL4
  Tag / fusion protein: YFP (N terminal on backbone)
  Cloning method: Gateway Cloning
  Sequencing primers: 5′ EGFP-C; 3′ SV40pA-R
Terms and licenses: Academic/Nonprofit Terms; Industry Terms: Not Available to Industry
Depositor comments: This construct contains a SNP - L8P.
How to cite: pUAST YFP Rab18 WT was a gift from Matthew Scott (Addgene plasmid # 58453 ; http://n2t.net/addgene:58453 ; RRID:Addgene_58453)
